>Addgene plasmid #32841 | pQCXIH-myc-hTAZ | addgene partial sequence | sequence record 39726 | LNCX 5'-AGCTCGTTTAGTGAACCGTCAGATC-3'
TGACTCATAGAAGACACCGGGACCGATCCAGCCTCCGCGGCCGGGAACGGTGNATTGGAACGGACCTGCA
GGAATTGATCCGCGGCCGCACCATGGAACAAAAACTCATCTCAGAAGAGGATCTGGCGGGCAATCCGGCC
TCGGCGCCCCCTCCGCTCCCGCCGCCTGGGCAGCAAGTGATCCACGTCACGCAGGACCTAGACACAGACC
TCGAAGCCCTCTTCAACTCTGTCATGAATCCGAAGCCTAGCTCGTGGCGGAAGAAGATCCTGCCGGAGTC
TTTCTTTAAGGAGCCTGATTCGGGCTCGCACTCGCGCCAGTCCAGCACCGACTCGTCGGGCGGCCACCCG
GGGCCTCGACTGGCTGGGGGTGCCCAGCATGTCCGCTCGCACTCGTCGCCCGCGTCCCTGCAGCTGGGCA
CCGGCGCGGGTGCTGCGGGTAGCCCCGCGCAGCAGCACGCGCACCTCCGCCAGCAGTCCTACGACGTGAC
CGACGAGCTGCCACTGCCCCCGGGCTGGGAGATGACCTTCACGGCCACTGGCCAGAGGTACTTCCTCAAT
CACATAGAAAAAATCACCACATGGCAAGACCCTAGGAAGGCGATGAATCAGCCTCTGAATCATATGAACC
TCCACCCTGCCGTCAGTTCCACACCAGTGCCTCAGAGGTCCATGGCAGTATCCCAGCCAAATCTCGTGAT
GAATCACCAACACCAGCAGCAGATGGCCCCCAGTACCCTGAGCCAGCAGAACCACCCCACTCAGAACCCA
CCCGCAGGGCTCATGAGTATGCCCAATGCGCTGACCACTCAGCAGCAGCAGCAGCAGAAACTG
