[The description below was written by a language model from this plasmid's Addgene catalogue record.]
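Description:
pQCXIH-myc-hTAZ is a retroviral mammalian expression plasmid built on the commercial pQCXIH backbone (about 7.8 kb without insert), carrying human TAZ (gene symbol WWTR1) fused to a Myc epitope tag. It is maintained in E. coli as a low-copy plasmid under ampicillin selection, and transduced or transfected mammalian cells are selected with hygromycin. The record lists the promoter as CMV/MSV. The position of the Myc tag relative to TAZ is not stated explicitly, although the construct name suggests it precedes the coding sequence. The restriction sites used for cloning are not recorded, and no feature table is provided, so individual elements of the backbone cannot be confirmed from the record itself.

As a retroviral vector, the plasmid is meant to be introduced into a packaging cell line that supplies viral structural and enzymatic proteins in trans. The resulting particles deliver the expression cassette into target cells, where it integrates and gives stable expression. The "I" and "H" in the backbone name conventionally indicate a bicistronic design in which an IRES links the gene of interest to the hygromycin resistance gene, so that drug-resistant cells also express the insert, but this arrangement is inferred from the backbone family rather than listed in the record.

TAZ is a transcriptional co-activator regulated by the Hippo pathway. The associated publication concerns its role in promoting cell proliferation and epithelial-mesenchymal transition and its inhibition by Hippo signalling. The construct is therefore suited to generating stable TAZ-overexpressing cell populations for such studies, with the Myc tag allowing detection or immunoprecipitation of the exogenous protein.
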