Addgene plasmid #32841: pQCXIH-myc-hTAZ
Depositing lab: Kunliang Guan. Depositing organization: University of California, San Diego (UCSD). Publication: TAZ promotes cell proliferation and epithelial-mesenchymal transition and is inhibited by the hippo pathway. Lei QY, Zhang H, Zhao B, Zha ZY, Bai F, Pei XH, Zhao S, Xiong Y, Guan KL. Mol Cell Biol. 2008 Apr;28(7):2426-36. Epub 2008 Jan 28. 10.1128/MCB.01874-07 PubMed 18227151.
Backbone
  Vector backbone: pQCXIH
  Backbone manufacturer: Clontech
  Backbone size w/o insert (bp): 7800
  Vector type: Mammalian Expression, Retroviral
  Selectable markers: Hygromycin
Growth in bacteria
  Bacterial resistance: Ampicillin, 100 μg/mL
  Growth temperature: 37°C
  Growth strain: DH5alpha
  Copy number: Low Copy
Gene/Insert
  Gene/Insert name: TAZ (alt name: WWTR1)
  Species: H. sapiens (human)
  Entrez Gene: WWTR1 (a.k.a. TAZ)
  Promoter: CMV/MSV
  Tag / fusion protein: Myc
  Cloning method: Restriction Enzyme; 5′ cloning site NA (unknown if destroyed); 3′ cloning site NA (unknown if destroyed)
  Sequencing primers: 5′ LNCX
Terms and licenses: Academic/Nonprofit Terms; Industry Terms: Not Available to Industry
How to cite: pQCXIH-myc-hTAZ was a gift from Kunliang Guan (Addgene plasmid # 32841 ; http://n2t.net/addgene:32841 ; RRID:Addgene_32841)
